Addgene plasmid #114220: pMXLC_aFb
Purpose: POC12356, MetClo assembly vector with p15A replication origin and chloramphenicol resistance for BsaI-based MetClo, adaptor sequence type a-b
Depositing lab: Christopher A. O'Callaghan. Depositing organization: University of Oxford. Publication: MetClo: methylase-assisted hierarchical DNA assembly using a single type IIS restriction enzyme. Lin D, O'Callaghan CA. Nucleic Acids Res. 2018 Jul 9. pii: 5050631. doi: 10.1093/nar/gky596. PubMed 29986052.
Backbone
  Vector backbone: pMXLC
  Vector type: Synthetic Biology
Growth in bacteria
  Bacterial resistance: Chloramphenicol, 25 μg/mL
  Growth temperature: 37°C
  Growth strain: DH5alpha
  Copy number: Low Copy
Gene/Insert
  Gene/Insert name: LacZalpha
  Species: Synthetic
  Cloning method: Restriction Enzyme; 5′ cloning site unknown (unknown if destroyed)
Terms and licenses: Academic/Nonprofit Terms; Industry Terms: Not Available to Industry
How to cite: pMXLC_aFb was a gift from Christopher A. O'Callaghan (Addgene plasmid # 114220 ; http://n2t.net/addgene:114220 ; RRID:Addgene_114220)
