[The description below was written by a language model from this plasmid's Addgene catalogue record and the feature table of its GenBank file.]
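Description:
pMXLC_aFb is a small (2,432 bp) synthetic-biology assembly vector from the MetClo system, a hierarchical DNA assembly method that relies on methylase-assisted control of a single type IIS restriction enzyme. This member of the set is built on the pMXLC backbone and is intended for BsaI-based MetClo, with flanking adaptor sequences of type a-b that define how an assembled fragment can be joined to neighbouring fragments in the next round. It is propagated in E. coli from a p15A origin of replication, which the catalogue lists as low copy and which is compatible with ColE1-type plasmids. Selection is by chloramphenicol, conferred by the cat gene (chloramphenicol acetyltransferase) expressed from its own cat promoter.

The recorded insert is a LacZ-alpha cassette: a CAP binding site, lac promoter and lac operator drive the LacZ-alpha fragment of beta-galactosidase, which contains a pUC18/19-type multiple cloning site and the usual M13 forward and reverse sequencing primer sites. In assembly vectors of this kind, the LacZ-alpha cassette typically serves as a replaceable screening marker: successful assembly displaces it, so recombinant colonies can be told apart from colonies carrying uncut vector by blue/white screening in an alpha-complementing host. The feature table does not annotate the BsaI sites, the methylase recognition sequences or the a and b adaptor overhangs, so their exact positions and arrangement cannot be described from this record. The vector carries no eukaryotic expression elements and functions purely as a bacterial recipient for building multi-fragment DNA assemblies.
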