LOCUS       Exported 2432 bp ds-DNA circular SYN 13-MAY-2021
DEFINITION  POC12356, MetClo assembly vector with p15A replication origin and
            chloramphenicol resistance for BsaI-based MetClo, adaptor sequence
            type a-b.
ACCESSION   .
VERSION     .
KEYWORDS    pMXLC_aFb
SOURCE      synthetic DNA construct
  ORGANISM  synthetic DNA construct
REFERENCE   1 (bases 1 to 2432)
  AUTHORS   Lin D, O'Callaghan CA
  TITLE     MetClo: methylase-assisted hierarchical DNA assembly using a single
            type IIS restriction enzyme.
  JOURNAL   Nucleic Acids Res. 2018 Jul 9. pii: 5050631. doi:
            10.1093/nar/gky596.
  PUBMED    29986052
REFERENCE   2 (bases 1 to 2432)
  AUTHORS   .
  TITLE     Direct Submission
  JOURNAL   Exported May 13, 2021 from SnapGene Server 1.1.58
            http://www.snapgene.com
FEATURES             Location/Qualifiers
     source          1..2432
                     /organism="synthetic DNA construct"
                     /mol_type="other DNA"
     protein_bind    111..132
                     /label=CAP binding site
                     /bound_moiety="E. coli catabolite activator protein"
                     /note="CAP binding activates transcription in the presence
                     of cAMP."
     promoter        147..177
                     /label=lac promoter
                     /note="promoter for the E. coli lac operon"
     protein_bind    185..201
                     /label=lac operator
                     /bound_moiety="lac repressor encoded by lacI"
                     /note="The lac repressor binds to the lac operator to
                     inhibit transcription in E. coli. This inhibition can be
                     relieved by adding lactose or
                     isopropyl-beta-D-thiogalactopyranoside (IPTG)."
     primer_bind     190..212
                     /label=M13/pUC Reverse
                     /note="In lacZ gene"
     primer_bind     209..225
                     /label=M13 rev
                     /note="common sequencing primer, one of multiple similar
                     variants"
     primer_bind     209..225
                     /label=M13 Reverse
                     /note="In lacZ gene. Also called M13-rev"
     CDS             221..544
                     /codon_start=1
                     /gene="lacZ fragment"
                     /product="LacZ-alpha fragment of beta-galactosidase"
                     /label=lacZ-alpha
                     /translation="MTMITPSLHACRSTLEDPRVPSSNSLAVVLQRRDWENPGVTQLNR
                     LAAHPPFASWRNSEEARTDRPSQQLRSLNGEWRLMRYFLLTHLCGISHRIWCTLSTICS
                     DAA"
     misc_feature    238..294
                     /label=MCS
                     /note="pUC18/19 multiple cloning site"
     primer_bind     complement(295..312)
                     /label=M13 Forward
                     /note="In lacZ gene. Also called M13-F20 or M13 (-21)
                     Forward"
     primer_bind     complement(295..311)
                     /label=M13 fwd
                     /note="common sequencing primer, one of multiple similar
                     variants"
     primer_bind     complement(304..326)
                     /label=M13/pUC Forward
                     /note="In lacZ gene"
     primer_bind     complement(520..539)
                     /label=pRS-marker
                     /note="pRS vectors, use to sequence yeast selectable
                     marker"
     promoter        819..921
                     /label=cat promoter
                     /note="promoter of the E. coli cat gene encoding
                     chloramphenicol acetyltransferase"
     CDS             922..1581
                     /codon_start=1
                     /gene="cat"
                     /product="chloramphenicol acetyltransferase"
                     /label=CmR
                     /note="confers resistance to chloramphenicol"
                     /translation="MEKKITGYTTVDISQWHRKEHFEAFQSVAQCTYNQTVQLDITAFL
                     KTVKKNKHKFYPAFIHILARLMNAHPEFRMAMKDGELVIWDSVHPCYTVFHEQTETFSS
                     LWSEYHDDFRQFLHIYSQDVACYGENLAYFPKGFIENMFFVSANPWVSFTSFDLNVANM
                     DNFFAPVFTMGKYYTQGDKVLMPLAIQVHHAVCDGFHVGRMLNELQQYCDEWQGGA"
     primer_bind     complement(988..1007)
                     /label=CAT-R
                     /note="Chloramphenicol resistance gene, reverse primer"
     rep_origin      1607..2152
                     /direction=RIGHT
                     /label=p15A ori
                     /note="Plasmids containing the medium-copy-number p15A
                     origin of replication can be propagated in E. coli cells
                     that contain a second plasmid with the ColE1 origin. "
     primer_bind     2053..2072
                     /label=pBR322ori-F
                     /note="pBR322 origin, forward primer"
     primer_bind     2269..2286
                     /label=L4440
                     /note="L4440 vector, forward primer"
ORIGIN
        1 cactctgtga cttggtctca aggtggagtg agaccggcct agcaggtgtg agtttgcagc
       61 tggcacgaca ggtttcccga ctggaaagcg ggcagtgagc gcaacgcaat taatgtgagt
      121 tagctcactc attaggcacc ccaggcttta cactttatgc ttccggctcg tatgttgtgt
      181 ggaattgtga gcggataaca atttcacaca ggaaacagct atgaccatga ttacgccaag
      241 cttgcatgcc tgcaggtcga ctctagagga tccccgggta ccgagctcga attcactggc
      301 cgtcgtttta caacgtcgtg actgggaaaa ccctggcgtt acccaactta atcgccttgc
      361 agcacatccc cctttcgcca gctggcgtaa tagcgaagag gcccgcaccg atcgcccttc
      421 ccaacagttg cgcagcctga atggcgaatg gcgcctgatg cggtattttc tccttacgca
      481 tctgtgcggt atttcacacc gcatatggtg cactctcagt acaatctgct ctgatgccgc
      541 atagttaagc cagccccgac acccgccaac acccgctgac gcgccctgac gggcttgtct
      601 gctcccggca tccgcttaca gacaagctgt gacaagtacc acctggaacg ccaaaggtct
      661 cacgcttgcc tgagaccaag tcacgaagtg tgcggccgcc ttcagcggcc gcacgaataa
      721 atacctgtga cggaagatca cttcgcagaa taaataaatc ctggtgtccc tgttgatacc
      781 gggaagccct gggccaactt ttggcgaaaa tgagacgttg atcggcacgt aagaggttcc
      841 aactttcacc ataatgaaat aagatcacta ccgggcgtat tttttgagtt atcgagattt
      901 tcaggagcta aggaagctaa aatggagaaa aaaatcactg gatataccac cgttgatata
      961 tcccaatggc atcgtaaaga acattttgag gcatttcagt cagttgctca atgtacctat
     1021 aaccagaccg ttcagctgga tattacggcc tttttaaaga ccgtaaagaa aaataagcac
     1081 aagttttatc cggcctttat tcacattctt gcccgcctga tgaatgctca tccggagttc
     1141 cgtatggcaa tgaaagacgg tgagctggtg atatgggata gtgttcaccc ttgttacacc
     1201 gttttccatg agcaaactga aacgttttca tcgctctgga gtgaatacca cgacgatttc
     1261 cggcagtttc tacacatata ttcgcaagat gtggcgtgtt acggtgaaaa cctggcctat
     1321 ttccctaaag ggtttattga gaatatgttt ttcgtctcag ccaatccctg ggtgagtttc
     1381 accagttttg atttaaacgt ggccaatatg gacaacttct tcgcccccgt tttcaccatg
     1441 ggcaaatatt atacgcaagg cgacaaggtg ctgatgccgc tggcgattca ggttcatcat
     1501 gccgtttgtg atggcttcca tgtcggcaga atgcttaatg aattacaaca gtactgcgat
     1561 gagtggcagg gcggggcgta agagcctgtt taataagatg atcttcttga gatcgttttg
     1621 gtctgcgcgt aatctcttgc tctgaaaacg aaaaaaccgc cttgcagggc ggtttttcga
     1681 aggttctctg agctaccaac tctttgaacc gaggtaactg gcttggagga gcgcagtcac
     1741 caaaacttgt cctttcagtt tagccttaac cggcgcatga cttcaagact aactcctcta
     1801 aatcaattac cagtggctgc tgccagtggt gcttttgcat gtctttccgg gttggactca
     1861 agacgatagt taccggataa ggcgcagcgg tcggactgaa cggggggttc gtgcatacag
     1921 tccagcttgg agcgaactgc ctacccggaa ctgagtgtca ggcgtggaat gagacaaacg
     1981 cggccataac agcggaatga caccggtaaa ccgaaaggca ggaacaggag agcgcacgag
     2041 ggagccgcca gggggaaacg cctggtatct ttatagtcct gtcgggtttc gccaccactg
     2101 atttgagcgt cagatttcgt gatgcttgtc aggggggcgg agcctatgga aaaacggctt
     2161 tgccgcggcc ctctcacttc cctgttaagt atcttcctgg catcttccag gaaatctccg
     2221 ccccgttcgt aagccatttc cgctcgccgc agtcgaacga ccgagcgtag cgagtcagtg
     2281 agcgaggaag cggaatatat cctgtatcac atattctgct gacgcaccgg tgcagccttt
     2341 tttctcctgc cacatgaagc acttcactga caccctcatc agtgccaaca tagtaagcca
     2401 gtatacactc cgctagcgcg caagcggccg ca
//
